LOCUS       Exported 4914 bp ds-DNA circular SYN 12-MAY-2021
DEFINITION  entry vector for GreenGate cloning method, CDS, with adaptors for B
            and D modules.
ACCESSION   .
VERSION     .
KEYWORDS    pSW610 - GR-LhG4_BD
SOURCE      synthetic DNA construct
  ORGANISM  synthetic DNA construct
REFERENCE   1 (bases 1 to 4914)
  AUTHORS   Schurholz AK, Lopez-Salmeron V, Li Z, Forner J, Wenzl C, Gaillochet
            C, Augustin S, Vilches-Barro A, Fuchs M, Gebert M, Lohmann JU, Greb
            T, Wolf S
  TITLE     A Comprehensive Toolkit for Inducible, Cell Type-Specific Gene
            Expression in Arabidopsis.
  JOURNAL   Plant Physiol. 2018 Jul 19. pii: pp.18.00463. doi:
            10.1104/pp.18.00463.
  PUBMED    30026289
REFERENCE   2 (bases 1 to 4914)
  AUTHORS   .
  TITLE     Direct Submission
  JOURNAL   Exported May 12, 2021 from SnapGene Server 1.1.58
            http://www.snapgene.com
FEATURES             Location/Qualifiers
     source          1..4914
                     /organism="synthetic DNA construct"
                     /mol_type="other DNA"
     primer_bind     complement(10..28)
                     /label=pBRforEco
                     /note="pBR322 vectors, upsteam of EcoRI site, forward
                     primer"
     promoter        96..200
                     /gene="bla"
                     /label=AmpR promoter
     CDS             201..1061
                     /codon_start=1
                     /gene="bla"
                     /product="beta-lactamase"
                     /label=AmpR
                     /note="confers resistance to ampicillin, carbenicillin, and
                     related antibiotics"
                     /translation="MSIQHFRVALIPFFAAFCLPVFAHPETLVKVKDAEDQLGARVGYI
                     ELDLNSGKILESFRPEERFPMMSTFKVLLCGAVLSRIDAGQEQLGRRIHYSQNDLVEYS
                     PVTEKHLTDGMTVRELCSAAITMSDNTAANLLLTTIGGPKELTAFLHNMGDHVTRLDRW
                     EPELNEAIPNDERDTTMPVAMATTLRKLLTGELLTLASRQQLIDWMEADKVAGPLLRSA
                     LPAGWFIADKSGAGERGSRGIIAALGPDGKPSRIVVIYTTGSQATMDERNRQIAEIGAS
                     LIKHW"
     primer_bind     complement(419..438)
                     /label=Amp-R
                     /note="Ampicillin resistance gene, reverse primer"
     rep_origin      1232..1820
                     /direction=RIGHT
                     /label=ori
                     /note="high-copy-number ColE1/pMB1/pBR322/pUC origin of
                     replication"
     primer_bind     1721..1740
                     /label=pBR322ori-F
                     /note="pBR322 origin, forward primer"
     primer_bind     1974..1991
                     /label=L4440
                     /note="L4440 vector, forward primer"
     protein_bind    2108..2129
                     /label=CAP binding site
                     /bound_moiety="E. coli catabolite activator protein"
                     /note="CAP binding activates transcription in the presence
                     of cAMP."
     promoter        2144..2174
                     /label=lac promoter
                     /note="promoter for the E. coli lac operon"
     protein_bind    2182..2198
                     /label=lac operator
                     /bound_moiety="lac repressor encoded by lacI"
                     /note="The lac repressor binds to the lac operator to
                     inhibit transcription in E. coli. This inhibition can be
                     relieved by adding lactose or
                     isopropyl-beta-D-thiogalactopyranoside (IPTG)."
     promoter        2212..2230
                     /label=SP6 promoter
                     /note="promoter for bacteriophage SP6 RNA polymerase"
     primer_bind     2212..2229
                     /label=SP6
                     /note="SP6 promoter, forward primer"
     CDS             4135..4479
                     /codon_start=1
                     /gene="Saccharomyces cerevisiae GAL4 (truncated)"
                     /product="activation domain of the GAL4 transcriptional
                     activator"
                     /label=GAL4 activation domain
                     /translation="ANFNQSGNIADSSLSFTFTNSSNGPNLITTQTNSQALSQPIASSN
                     VHDNFMNNEITASKIDDGNNSKPLSPGWTDQTAYNAFGITTGMFNTTTMDDVYNYLFDD
                     EDTPPNPKKE"
     primer_bind     complement(4500..4519)
                     /label=T7
                     /note="T7 promoter, forward primer"
     promoter        complement(4501..4519)
                     /label=T7 promoter
                     /note="promoter for bacteriophage T7 RNA polymerase"
     primer_bind     complement(4529..4551)
                     /label=M13/pUC Forward
                     /note="In lacZ gene"
     primer_bind     complement(4745..4764)
                     /label=pRS-marker
                     /note="pRS vectors, use to sequence yeast selectable
                     marker"
     primer_bind     4864..4886
                     /label=pGEX 3'
                     /note="pGEX vectors, reverse primer"
ORIGIN
        1 gacgaaaggg cctcgtgata cgcctatttt tataggttaa tgtcatgata ataatggttt
       61 cttagacgtc aggtggcact tttcggggaa atgtgcgcgg aacccctatt tgtttatttt
      121 tctaaataca ttcaaatatg tatccgctca tgagacaata accctgataa atgcttcaat
      181 aatattgaaa aaggaagagt atgagtattc aacatttccg tgtcgccctt attccctttt
      241 ttgcggcatt ttgccttcct gtttttgctc acccagaaac gctggtgaaa gtaaaagatg
      301 ctgaagatca gttgggtgca cgagtgggtt acatcgaact ggatctcaac agcggtaaga
      361 tccttgagag ttttcgcccc gaagaacgtt ttccaatgat gagcactttt aaagttctgc
      421 tatgtggcgc ggtattatcc cgtattgacg ccgggcaaga gcaactcggt cgccgcatac
      481 actattctca gaatgacttg gttgagtact caccagtcac agaaaagcat cttacggatg
      541 gcatgacagt aagagaatta tgcagtgctg ccataaccat gagtgataac actgcggcca
      601 acttacttct gacaacgatc ggaggaccga aggagctaac cgcttttttg cacaacatgg
      661 gggatcatgt aactcgcctt gatcgttggg aaccggagct gaatgaagcc ataccaaacg
      721 acgagcgtga caccacgatg cctgtagcaa tggcaacaac gttgcgcaaa ctattaactg
      781 gcgaactact tactctagct tcccggcaac aattaataga ctggatggag gcggataaag
      841 ttgcaggacc acttctgcgc tcggcccttc cggctggctg gtttattgct gataaatctg
      901 gagccggtga gcgtggctct cgaggtatca ttgcagcact ggggccagat ggtaagccct
      961 cccgtatcgt agttatctac acgacgggga gtcaggcaac tatggatgaa cgaaatagac
     1021 agatcgctga gataggtgcc tcactgatta agcattggta actgtcagac caagtttact
     1081 catatatact ttagattgat ttaaaacttc atttttaatt taaaaggatc taggtgaaga
     1141 tcctttttga taatctcatg accaaaatcc cttaacgtga gttttcgttc cactgagcgt
     1201 cagaccccgt agaaaagatc aaaggatctt cttgagatcc tttttttctg cgcgtaatct
     1261 gctgcttgca aacaaaaaaa ccaccgctac cagcggtggt ttgtttgccg gatcaagagc
     1321 taccaactct ttttccgaag gtaactggct tcagcagagc gcagatacca aatactgttc
     1381 ttctagtgta gccgtagtta ggccaccact tcaagaactc tgtagcaccg cctacatacc
     1441 tcgctctgct aatcctgtta ccagtggctg ctgccagtgg cgataagtcg tgtcttaccg
     1501 ggttggactc aagacgatag ttaccggata aggcgcagcg gtcgggctga acggggggtt
     1561 cgtgcacaca gcccagcttg gagcgaacga cctacaccga actgagatac ctacagcgtg
     1621 agctatgaga aagcgccacg cttcccgaag ggagaaaggc ggacaggtat ccggtaagcg
     1681 gcagggtcgg aacaggagag cgcacgaggg agcttccagg gggaaacgcc tggtatcttt
     1741 atagtcctgt cgggtttcgc cacctctgac ttgagcgtcg atttttgtga tgctcgtcag
     1801 gggggcggag cctatggaaa aacgccagca acgcggcctt tttacggttc ctggcctttt
     1861 gctggccttt tgctcacatg ttctttcctg cgttatcccc tgattctgtg gataaccgta
     1921 ttaccgcctt tgagtgagct gataccgctc gccgcagccg aacgaccgag cgcagcgagt
     1981 cagtgagcga ggaagcggaa gagcgcccaa tacgcaaacc gcctctcccc gcgcgttggc
     2041 cgattcatta atgcagctgg cacgacaggt ttcccgactg gaaagcgggc agtgagcgca
     2101 acgcaattaa tgtgagttag ctcactcatt aggcacccca ggctttacac tttatgcttc
     2161 cggctcgtat gttgtgtgga attgtgagcg gataacaatt tcacacgagc tatttaggtg
     2221 acactataga agtgaagctt ggtctcaaac acaatggcta gtgaagctcg aaaaacaaag
     2281 aaaaaaatca aagggattca gcaagccact gcaggagtct cacaagacac ttcggaaaat
     2341 cctaacaaaa caatagttcc tgcagcatta ccacagctca cccctacctt ggtgtcactg
     2401 ctggaggtga ttgaacccga ggtgttgtat gcaggatatg atagctctgt tccagattca
     2461 gcatggagaa ttatgaccac actcaacatg ttaggtgggc gtcaagtgat tgcagcagtg
     2521 aaatgggcaa aggcgatacc aggcttcaga aacttacacc tggatgacca aatgaccctg
     2581 ctacagtact catggatgtt tctcatggca tttgccctgg gttggagatc atacagacaa
     2641 tcaagtggaa acctgctctg ctttgctcct gatctgatta ttaatgagca gagaatgtct
     2701 ctaccctgca tgtatgacca atgtaaacac atgctgtttg tctcctctga attacaaaga
     2761 ttgcaggtat cctatgaaga gtatctctgt atgaaaacct tactgcttct ctcctcagtt
     2821 cctaaggaag gtctgaagag ccaagagtta tttgatgaga ttcgaatgac ttatatcaaa
     2881 gagctaggaa aagccatcgt caaaagggaa gggaactcca gtcagaactg gcaacggttt
     2941 taccaactga caaagcttct ggactccatg catgaggtgg ttgagaatct ccttacctac
     3001 tgcttccaga catttttgga taagaccatg agtattgaat tcccagagat gttagctgaa
     3061 atcatcacta atcagatacc aaaatattca aatggaaata tcaaaaagct tctgtttcat
     3121 caaaaatcta ctagcaaacc ggtaacgtta tacgacgtcg ctgaatacgc cggcgtttct
     3181 catcaaaccg tttctagagt ggttaaccag gcttcacatg ttagcgctaa aacccgggaa
     3241 aaagttgaag ctgccatggc tgagctcaac tacatcccga accgtgttgc gcagcagctg
     3301 gctggtaaac aaagcttgct gatcggtgtc gcgacctcga gcttggccct gcacgcgccg
     3361 tcgcaaattg tcgcggcgat taaatctcgc gccgatcaac tgggtgccag cgtggtggtg
     3421 tcgatggtag aacgaagcgg cgtcgaagcc tgtaaagcgg cggtgcacaa tcttctcgcg
     3481 caacgcgtca gtgggctgat cattaactat ccgctggatg accaggatgc cattgctgtg
     3541 gaagctgcct gcactaatgt tccggcgtta tttcttgatg tctctgacca gacacccatc
     3601 aacagtatta ttttctccca tgaagacggt acgcgactgg gcgtggagca tctggtcgca
     3661 ttgggtcacc agcaaatcgc gctgttagcg ggcccattaa gttctgtctc ggcgcgtctg
     3721 cgtctggctg gctggcataa atatctcact cgcaatcaaa ttcagccgat agcggaacgg
     3781 gaaggcgact ggagtgccat gtccggtttt caacaaacca tgcaaatgct gaatgagggc
     3841 atcgttccca ctgcgatgct ggttgccaac gatcagatgg cgctgggcgc aatgcgcgcc
     3901 attaccgagt ccgggctgcg cgttggtgcg gatatctcgg tagtgggata cgacgatacc
     3961 gaagacagct catgttatat cccgccgtta accaccatca aacaggattt tcgcctgctg
     4021 gggcaaacca gcgtggaccg cttgctgcaa ctctctcagg gccaggcggt gaagggcaat
     4081 cagctgttgc ccgtctcact ggtgaaaaga aaaaccacta gtggatcgga attcgccaat
     4141 tttaatcaaa gtgggaatat tgctgatagc tcattgtcct tcactttcac taacagtagc
     4201 aacggtccga acctcataac aactcaaaca aattctcaag cgctttcaca accaattgcc
     4261 tcctctaacg ttcatgataa cttcatgaat aatgaaatca cggctagtaa aattgatgat
     4321 ggtaataatt caaaaccact gtcacctggt tggacggacc aaactgcgta taacgcgttt
     4381 ggaatcacta cagggatgtt taataccact acaatggatg atgtatataa ctatctattc
     4441 gatgatgaag ataccccacc aaacccaaaa aaagagtaac tgctgagacc gaattctcgc
     4501 cctatagtga gtcgtattac ctggccgtcg ttttacaacg tcgtgactgg gaaaaccctg
     4561 gcgttaccca acttaatcgc cttgcagcac atcccccttt cgccagctgg cgtaatagcg
     4621 aagaggcccg caccgatcgc ccttcccaac agttgcgcag cctgaatggc gaatggcgcc
     4681 tgatgcggta ttttctcctt acgcatctgt gcggtatttc acaccgcata tggtgcactc
     4741 tcagtacaat ctgctctgat gccgcatagt taagccagcc ccgacacccg ccaacacccg
     4801 ctgacgcgcc ctgacgggct tgtctgctcc cggcatccgc ttacagacaa gctgtgaccg
     4861 tctccgggag ctgcatgtgt cagaggtttt caccgtcatc accgaaacgc gcga
//
