[The description below was written by a language model from this plasmid's Addgene catalogue record and the feature table of its GenBank file.]
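Description:
pSW610 - GR-LhG4_BD is a 4.9 kb GreenGate entry vector, a small E. coli cloning plasmid that holds a coding-sequence module for later assembly into plant expression constructs. The record gives the backbone as I000 and leaves the vector type unspecified. The plasmid is propagated at high copy from a ColE1/pUC-type origin and selected with ampicillin through the bla (AmpR) gene and its own promoter. The insert lies in a pUC-style cloning region bounded by a CAP site, lac promoter and operator, and an SP6 promoter on one side and an inward-facing T7 promoter on the other, with standard sequencing primer sites nearby. No plant promoter, terminator or plant selection marker is annotated, which fits its role as a donor module rather than an expression vector.

The 2226 bp insert is named GR-LhG4. By general knowledge, this is a fusion of a glucocorticoid receptor ligand-binding domain to LhG4, a synthetic transcription factor that combines a lac repressor DNA-binding portion with a GAL4 activation domain. Only the GAL4 activation domain is annotated in the feature table, at the 3′ end of the insert, and the rest of the insert is unannotated. The catalogue lists the species as A. thaliana, which probably reflects the intended host rather than the origin of the parts. The "BD" designation indicates adaptors for the B and D module positions, so this one CDS module appears to span from the B to the D junction in a GreenGate assembly. The associated publication describes a toolkit for inducible, cell type-specific gene expression in Arabidopsis. In such systems, a tissue-specific promoter drives GR-LhG4, which activates an operator-linked target gene only after glucocorticoid treatment.
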