Addgene plasmid #115992: pSW610 - GR-LhG4_BD
Purpose: entry vector for GreenGate cloning method, CDS, with adaptors for B and D modules
Depositing lab: Sebastien Wolf. Depositing organization: Universitaet Heidelberg. Publication: A Comprehensive Toolkit for Inducible, Cell Type-Specific Gene Expression in Arabidopsis. Schurholz AK, Lopez-Salmeron V, Li Z, Forner J, Wenzl C, Gaillochet C, Augustin S, Vilches-Barro A, Fuchs M, Gebert M, Lohmann JU, Greb T, Wolf S. Plant Physiol. 2018 Jul 19. pii: pp.18.00463. doi: 10.1104/pp.18.00463. PubMed 30026289.
Backbone
  Vector backbone: I000
  Vector type: Unspecified
Growth in bacteria
  Bacterial resistance: Ampicillin, 100 μg/mL
  Growth temperature: 37°C
  Growth strain: DH5alpha
  Copy number: High Copy
Gene/Insert
  Gene/Insert name: GR-LhG4_BD
  Species: A. thaliana (mustard weed)
  Insert size (bp): 2226
  Cloning method: Restriction Enzyme; 5′ cloning site Unknown (unknown if destroyed); 3′ cloning site Unknown (unknown if destroyed)
Terms and licenses: Academic/Nonprofit Terms; Industry Terms: Not Available to Industry
How to cite: pSW610 - GR-LhG4_BD was a gift from Sebastien Wolf (Addgene plasmid # 115992 ; http://n2t.net/addgene:115992 ; RRID:Addgene_115992)
